>Addgene plasmid #63414 | pFusX4-5 | depositor partial sequence | sequence record 105346 | pFusX4_ACA
AGTCTTAAGCGTCTCCCCTGACCCCGGACCAAGTGGTGGCTATCGCCAGCAACATTGGCGGCAAGCAAGC
GCTCGAAACGGTGCAGCGGCTGTTGCCGGTGCTGTGCCAGGACCATGGCCTGACTCCGGACCAAGTGGTG
GCTATCGCCAGCCACGATGGCGGCAAGCAAGCGCTCGAAACGGTGCAGCGGCTGTTGCCGGTGCTGTGCC
AGGACCATGGCCTGACCCCGGACCAAGTGGTGGCTATCGCCAGCAACATTGGCGGCAAGCAAGCGCTCGA
AACGGTGCAGCGGCTGTTGCCGGTGCTGTGCCAGGACCATGGCCGAGACGTC
