>Addgene plasmid #63414 | pFusX4-5 | depositor partial sequence | sequence record 105347 | FusX4
CGTCTCCCCTGACCCCGGACCAAGTGGTGGCTATCGAGACCGGCGCCGCTACGGGCGCGTCCCATTCGCC
ATTCAGGCTGCGCAACTGTTGGGAAGGGCGATCGGTGCGGGCTCTTCGCTATTACGCCAGCTGGCGAAAG
GGGGATGTGCTGCAAGGCGATTAAGTTGGGAACGCCAGGGTTTTCCCAGTCACGACGTTGTAAAACGACG
GCCAGTGAGCGCGCGTAATCGACTCACTATAGGGCGAATTGGGTACCGGGCCCCCCCTCGAGGTCCTCCA
GCTTTTGTTCCCTTTAGTGAGGGTTAATTGCGCGCTTGGCGTAATCATGGTCATAGCTGTTTCCTGTGTG
AAATTGTTATCCGCTCACAATTCCACACAACATACGAGCCGGAAGCATAAAGTGTAAAGCCTGGGGTGCC
TAATGAGTGAGCTAACTCACATTAATTGCGTTGCGCTCACTGCCCGCTTTCCACCGGTGGTCTCTGGCGG
CAAGCAAGCGCTCGAAACGGTGCAGCGGCTGTTGCCGGTGCTGTGCCAGGACCATGGCCGAGACGTCTAG
ACCAGCCAGGACAGAAATGCCTCGACTTCGCTGCTACCCAAGGTTGCCGGGTGACGCACACCGTGGAAAC
GGATGAAGGCACGAACCCAGTGGACATAAGCCTGTTCGGTTCGTAAGCTGTAATGCAAGTAGCGTATGCG
CTCACGCAACTGGTCCAGAACCTTGACCGAACGCAGCGGTGGTAACGGCGCAGTGGCGGTTTTCATGGCT
TGTTATGACTGTTTTTTTGGGGTACAGTCTATGCCTCGGGCATCCAAGCAGCAAGCGCGTTACGCCGTGG
GTCGATGTTTGATGTTATGGAGCAGCAACGATGTTACGCAGCAGGGCAGTCGCCCTAAAACAAAGTTAAA
CATTATGAGGGAAGCGGTGATCGCCGAAGTATCGACTCAACTATCAGAGGTAGTTGGCGTCATCGAGCGC
CATCTCGAACCGACGTTGCTGGCCGTACATTTGTACGGCTCCGCAGTGGATGGCGGCCTGAAGCCACACA
GTGATATTGATTTGCTGGTTACGGTGACCGTAAGGCTTGATGAAACAACGCGGCGAGCTTTGATCAACGA
CCTTTTGGAAACTTCGGCTTCCCCTGGAGAGAGCGAGATTCTCCGCGCTGTAGAAGTCACCATTGTTGTG
CACGACGACATCATTCCGTGGCGTTATCCAGCTAAGCGCGAACTGCAATTTGGAGAATGGCAGCGCAATG
ACATTCTTGCAGGTATCTTCGAGCCAGCCACGATCGACATTGATCTGGCTATCTTGCTGACAAAAGCAAG
AGAACATAGCGTTGCCTTGGTAGGTCCAGCGGCGGAGGAACTCTTTGATCCGGTTCCTGAACAGGATCTA
TTTGAGGCGCTAAATGAAACCTTAACGCTATGGAACTCGCCGCCCGACTGGGCTGGCGATGAGCGAAATG
TAGTGCTTACGTTGTCCCGCATTTGGTACAGCGCAGTAACCGGCAAAATCGCGCCGAAGGATGTCGCTGC
CGACTGGGCAATGGAGCGCCTGCCGGCCCAGTATCAGCCCGTCATACTTGAAGCTAGACAGGCTTATCTT
GGACAAGAAGAAGATCGCTTGGCCTCGCGCGCAGATCAGTTGGAAGAATTTGTCCACTACGTGAAAGGCG
AGATCACCAAGGTAGTCGGCAAATAACCCTCGAGCCACCCATGACCAAAATCCCTTAACGTGAGTTACGC
GTCGTTCCACTGAGCGTCAGACCCCGTAGAAAAGATCAAAGGATCTTCTTGAGATCCTTTTTTTCTGCGC
GTAATCTGCTGCTTGCAAACAAAAAAACCACCGCTACCAGCGGTGGTTTGTTTGCCGGATCAAGAGCTAC
CAACTCTTTTTCCGAAGGTAACTGGCTTCAGCAGAGCGCAGATACCAAATACTGTCCTTCTAGTGTAGCC
GTAGTTAGGCCACCACTTCAAGAACTCTGTAGCACCGCCTACATACCTCGCTCTGCTAATCCTGTTACCA
GTGGCTGCTGCCAGTGGCGATAAGTCGTGTCTTACCGGGTTGGACTCAAGACGATAGTTACCGGATAAGG
CGCAGCGGTCGGGCTGAACGGGGGGTTCGTGCACACAGCCCAGCTTGGAGCGAACGACCTACACCGAACT
GAGATACCTACAGCGTGAGCATTGAGAAAGCGCCACGCTTCCCGAAGGGAGAAAGGCGGACAGGTATCCG
GTAAGCGGCAGGGTCGGAACAGGAGAGCGCACGAGGGAGCTTCCAGGGGGAAACGCCTGGTATCTTTATA
GTCCTGTCGGGTTTCGCCACCTCTGACTTGAGCGTCGATTTTTGTGATGCTCGTCAGGGGGGCGGAGCCT
ATGGAAAAACGCCAGCAACGCGGCCTTTTTACGGTTCCTGGCCTTTTGCTGGCCTTTTGCTCACATGTTC
TTTCCTGCGTTATCCCCTGATTCTGTGGATAACCGTATTACCGCCTTTGAGTGAGCTGATACCGCTCGCC
GCAGCCGAACGACCGAGCGCAGCGAGTCAGTGAGCGAGGAAGCGGAAGAGCGCCCAATACGCAAACCGCC
TCTCCCCGCGCGTTGGCCGATTCATTAATGCAGCTGGCACGACAGGTTTCCCGACTGGAAAGCGGGCAGT
GAGCGCAACGCAATTAATACGCGTACCGCTAGCCAGGAAGAGTTTGTAGAAACGCAAAAAGGCCATCCGT
CAGGATGGCCTTCTGCTTAGTTTGATGCCTGGCAGTTTATGGCGGGCGTCCTGCCCGCCACCCTCCGGGC
CGTTGCTTCACAACGTTCAAATCCGCTCCCGGCGGATTTGTCCTACTCAGGAGAGCGTTCACCGACAAAC
AACAGATAAAACGAAAGGCCCAGTCTTCCGACTGAGCCTTTCGTTTTATTTGATGCCTGGCAGTTCCCTA
CTCTCGCGTTAACGCTAGCATGGATGTTTTCCCAGTCACGACGTTGTAAAACGACGGCCAGTCTTAAG
