>Addgene plasmid #63414 | pFusX4-5 | addgene partial sequence | sequence record 116085 | pCR8_R1 5'-cgaaccgaacaggcttatgt-3'
GGTGTGCGTCACCCGGCAACCTTGGGTAGCAGCGAAGTCGAGGCATTTCTGTCCTGGCTGGTCTAGACGT
CTCGGCCATGGTCCTGGCACAGCACCGGCAACAGCCGCTGCACCGTTTCGAGCGCTTGCTTGCCGCCAAT
GTTGCTGGCGATAGCCACCACTTGGTCCGGGGTCAGGCCATGGTCCTGGCACAGCACCGGCAACAGCCGC
TGCACCGTTTCGAGCGCTTGCTTGCCGCCATCGTGGCTGGCGATAGCCACCACTTGGTCCGGAGTCAGGC
CATGGTCCTGGCACAGCACCGGCAACAGCCGCTGCACCGTTTCGAGCGCTTGCTTGCCGCCAATGTTGCT
GGCGATAGCCACCACTTGGTCCGGGGTCAGGGGAGACGCTTAAGACTGGCCGTCGTTTTACAACGTCGTG
ACTGGGAAAACATCCATGCTAGCGTTAACGCGAGAGTAGGGAACTGCCAGGCATCAAATAAAACGAAAGG
CTCAGTCGGAAGACTGGGCCTTTCGTTTTATCTGTTGTTTGTCGGTGAACGCTCTCCTGAGTAGGACAAA
TCCGCCGGGAGCGGATTTGAACGTTGTGAAGCAACGGCCCGGAGGGTGGCGGGCAGGACGCCCGCCATAA
ACTGCCAGGCATCAAACTAAGCAGAAGGCCATCCTGACGGATGGCCTTTTTGCGTTTCTACAAACTCTTC
CTGGCTAGCGGTACGCGTATTAATTGCGTTGCGCTCACTGCCCGCTTTCCAGTCGGGAAACCTGTCGTGC
CAGCTGCATTAATGAATCGGCCAACGCGCGGGGAGAGGCGGTTTGCGTATTGGGCGCTCTTCCGCTTCCT
CGCTCACTGACTC
