[The description below was written by a language model from this plasmid's Addgene catalogue record.]
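Description:
pFusX4-5 is a library component plasmid from the FusX TALE assembly system, a one-step method for building custom TAL effector arrays such as TALENs. It is built on the FusX4 backbone (about 3 kb without insert), classed as a TALEN-type vector, and is maintained in E. coli as a high-copy plasmid under spectinomycin selection. The record does not list the origin of replication or any other backbone features. No feature table is provided, so the detailed layout of the plasmid cannot be described beyond the catalogue fields.

The insert is a synthetic, pre-assembled trimer of TALE repeat units carrying the repeat-variable diresidues NI, HD and NI. Under the standard TALE code, NI recognises adenine and HD recognises cytosine, so this module specifies the triplet ACA, matching its alternative name X4_ACA. The module occupies RVD positions 10 to 12 of the final repeat array, with the "X4" designation marking that slot. The trimer was cloned in through BsaI sites that were destroyed in the process. BsaI is a type IIS enzyme commonly used in Golden Gate-style cloning, where cutting outside the recognition sequence yields position-specific overhangs.

In use, a researcher picks the plasmid at each position of the library whose triplet matches the corresponding part of the intended DNA target. These modules are then combined in an ordered assembly reaction to build a full-length TALE DNA-binding domain. pFusX4-5 is therefore a building block rather than an expression construct, and the record indicates no promoter, tag or reporter associated with the insert.
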