Addgene plasmid #63414: pFusX4-5
Purpose: Encodes RVD positions 10-12 in TALEN assembly
Depositing lab: Stephen Ekker. Depositing organization: Mayo Foundation for Medical Education and Research. Publication: FusX: A rapid one-step TALE assembly system for genome science. Ma AC, McNulty MS, Tanya PL, Jarryd CM, Martinez-Galvez G, Argue DP, Lee HB, Urban MD, Bullard CE, Blackburn PR, Man TK, Clark KJ, Ekker SC. Hum Gene Ther. 2016 Jun;27(6):451-63. doi: 10.1089/hum.2015.172 PubMed 26854857.
Backbone
  Vector backbone: FusX4
  Backbone size w/o insert (bp): 3008
  Vector type: TALEN
Growth in bacteria
  Bacterial resistance: Spectinomycin, 50 μg/mL
  Growth temperature: 37°C
  Growth strain: DH5alpha
  Copy number: High Copy
Gene/Insert
  Gene/Insert name: NI HD NI (alt name: X4_ACA)
  Species: Synthetic
  Mutation: none
  Cloning method: Restriction Enzyme; 5′ cloning site BsaI (destroyed during cloning); 3′ cloning site BsaI (destroyed during cloning)
  Sequencing primers: 5′ pCR8_F1; 3′ pCR8_R1
Terms and licenses: Academic/Nonprofit Terms; Industry Terms: Not Available to Industry
How to cite: pFusX4-5 was a gift from Stephen Ekker (Addgene plasmid # 63414 ; http://n2t.net/addgene:63414 ; RRID:Addgene_63414)
